>Addgene plasmid #131253 | pcDNA3.1-N-Myc_DED/AAA USP7 | addgene full sequence | sequence record 267703 | Addgene NGS Result
GACGGATCGGGAGATCTCCCGATCCCCTATGGTGCACTCTCAGTACAATCTGCTCTGATGCCGCATAGTT
AAGCCAGTATCTGCTCCCTGCTTGTGTGTTGGAGGTCGCTGAGTAGTGCGCGAGCAAAATTTAAGCTACA
ACAAGGCAAGGCTTGACCGACAATTGCATGAAGAATCTGCTTAGGGTTAGGCGTTTTGCGCTGCTTCGCG
ATGTACGGGCCAGATATACGCGTTGACATTGATTATTGACTAGTTATTAATAGTAATCAATTACGGGGTC
ATTAGTTCATAGCCCATATATGGAGTTCCGCGTTACATAACTTACGGTAAATGGCCCGCCTGGCTGACCG
CCCAACGACCCCCGCCCATTGACGTCAATAATGACGTATGTTCCCATAGTAACGCCAATAGGGACTTTCC
ATTGACGTCAATGGGTGGAGTATTTACGGTAAACTGCCCACTTGGCAGTACATCAAGTGTATCATATGCC
AAGTACGCCCCCTATTGACGTCAATGACGGTAAATGGCCCGCCTGGCATTATGCCCAGTACATGACCTTA
TGGGACTTTCCTACTTGGCAGTACATCTACGTATTAGTCATCGCTATTACCATGGTGATGCGGTTTTGGC
AGTACATCAATGGGCGTGGATAGCGGTTTGACTCACGGGGATTTCCAAGTCTCCACCCCATTGACGTCAA
TGGGAGTTTGTTTTGGCACCAAAATCAACGGGACTTTCCAAAATGTCGTAACAACTCCGCCCCATTGACG
CAAATGGGCGGTAGGCGTGTACGGTGGGAGGTCTATATAAGCAGAGCTCTCTGGCTAACTAGAGAACCCA
CTGCTTACTGGCTTATCGAAATTAATACGACTCACTATAGGGAGACCCAAGCTGGCTAGCGTTTAAACTT
AAGCTTGCCACCATGGAGCAGAAACTCATCTCTGAAGAGGATCTGGGTACCATGAACCACCAGCAGCAGC
AGCAGCAGCAGAAAGCGGGCGAGCAGCAGTTGAGCGAGCCCGAGGACATGGAGATGGAAGCGGGAGATAC
AGATGACCCACCAAGAATTACTCAGAACCCTGTGATCAATGGGAATGTGGCCCTGAGTGATGGACACAAC
ACCGCGGAGGAGGACATGGAGGATGACACCAGTTGGCGCTCCGAGGCAACCTTTCAGTTCACTGTGGAGC
GCTTCAGCAGACTGAGTGAGTCGGTCCTTAGCCCTCCGTGTTTTGTGCGAAATCTGCCATGGAAGATTAT
GGTGATGCCACGCTTTTATCCAGACAGACCACACCAAAAAAGCGTAGGATTCTTTCTCCAGTGCAATGCT
GAATCTGATTCCACGTCATGGTCTTGCCATGCACAAGCAGTGCTGAAGATAATAAATTACAGAGATGATG
AAAAGTCGTTCAGTCGTCGTATTAGTCATTTGTTCTTCCATAAAGAAAATGATTGGGGATTTTCCAATTT
TATGGCCTGGAGTGAAGTGACCGATCCTGAGAAAGGATTTATCGATGATGACAAAGTTACCTTTGAAGTC
TTTGTACAGGCGGATGCTCCCCATGGAGTTGCGTGGGATTCAAAGAAGCACACCGGTTACGTCGGCTTAA
AGAATCAGGGAGCGACTTGTTACATGAACAGCCTGCTACAGACGTTATTTTTCACGAATCAGCTACGAAA
GGCTGTGTACATGATGCCAACCGAGGGGGATGATTCGTCTAAAAGCGTCCCTTTAGCATTACAAAGAGTG
TTCTATGAATTACAGCATAGTGATAAACCTGTAGGAACAAAAAAGTTAACAAAGTCATTTGGGTGGGAAA
CTTTAGATAGCTTCATGCAACATGATGTTCAGGAGCTTTGTCGAGTGTTGCTCGATAATGTGGAAAATAA
GATGAAAGGCACCTGTGTAGAGGGCACCATACCCAAATTATTCCGCGGCAAAATGGTGTCCTATATCCAG
TGTAAAGAAGTAGACTATCGGTCTGATAGAAGAGAAGATTATTATGATATCCAGCTAAGTATCAAAGGAA
AGAAAAATATATTTGAATCATTTGTGGATTATGTGGCAGTAGAACAGCTCGATGGGGACAATAAATACGA
CGCTGGGGAACATGGCTTACAGGAAGCAGAGAAAGGTGTGAAATTCCTAACATTGCCACCAGTGTTACAT
CTACAACTGATGAGATTTATGTATGACCCTCAGACGGACCAAAATATCAAGATCAATGATAGGTTTGAAT
TCCCAGAGCAGTTACCACTTGATGAATTTTTGCAAAAAACAGATCCTAAGGACCCTGCAAATTATATTCT
TCATGCAGTCCTGGTTCATAGTGGAGATAATCATGGTGGACATTATGTGGTTTATCTAAACCCCAAAGGG
GATGGCAAATGGTGTAAATTTGATGACGACGTGGTGTCAAGGTGTACTAAAGAGGAAGCAATTGAGCACA
ATTATGGGGGTCACGATGACGACCTGTCTGTTCGACACTGCACTAATGCTTACATGTTAGTCTACATCAG
GGAATCAAAACTGAGTGAAGTTTTACAGGCGGTCACCGACCATGATATTCCTCAGCAGTTGGTGGAGCGA
TTACAAGAAGAGAAAAGGATCGAGGCTCAGAAGCGGAAGGAGCGGCAGGAAGCCCATCTCTATATGCAAG
TGCAGATAGTCGCAGAGGACCAGTTTTGTGGCCACCAAGGGAATGACATGTACGATGAAGAAAAAGTGAA
ATACACTGTGTTCAAAGTATTGAAGAACTCCTCGCTTGCTGAGTTTGTTCAGAGCCTCTCTCAGACCATG
GGATTTCCACAAGATCAAATTCGATTGTGGCCCATGCAAGCAAGGAGTAATGGAACAAAACGACCAGCAA
TGTTAGATAATGAAGCCGACGGCAATAAAACAATGATTGAGCTCAGTGATAATGAAAACCCTTGGACAAT
ATTCCTGGAAACAGTTGATCCCGAGCTGGCTGCTAGTGGAGCGACCTTACCCAAGTTTGATAAAGATCAT
GATGTAATGTTATTTTTGAAGATGTATGATCCCAAAACGCGGAGCTTGAATTACTGTGGGCATATCTACA
CACCAATATCCTGTAAAATACGTGACTTGCTCCCAGTTATGTGTGACAGAGCAGGATTTATTCAAGATAC
TAGCCTTATCCTCTATGAGGAAGTTAAACCGAATTTAACAGAGAGAATTCAGGACTATGACGTGTCTCTT
GATAAAGCCCTTGCCGCTCTAATGGATGGCGCCATCATAGTATTTCAGAAGGATGACCCTGAAAATGATA
ACAGTGAATTACCCACCGCAAAGGAGTATTTCCGAGATCTCTACCACCGCGTTGATGTCATTTTCTGTGA
TAAAACAATCCCTAATGATCCTGGATTTGTGGTTACGTTATCAAATAGAATGAATTATTTTCAGGTTGCA
AAGACAGTTGCACAGAGGCTCAACACAGATCCAATGTTGCTGCAGTTTTTCAAGTCTCAAGGTTATAGGG
ATGGCCCAGGTAATCCTCTTAGACATAATTATGAAGGTACTTTAAGAGATCTTCTACAGTTCTTCAAGCC
TAGACAACCTAAGAAACTTTACTATCAGCAGCTTAAGATGAAAATCACAGACTTTGAGAACAGGCGAAGT
TTTAAATGTATATGGTTAAACAGCCAATTTAGGGAAGAGGAAATAACACTATATCCAGACAAGCATGGGT
GTGTCCGGGACCTGTTAGAAGAATGTAAAAAGGCCGTGGAGCTTGGGGAGAAAGCATCAGGGAAACTTAG
GCTGCTAGAAATTGTAAGCTACAAAATCATTGGTGTTCATCAAGAAGATGAACTATTAGAATGTTTATCT
CCTGCAACGAGCCGGACGTTTCGAATAGAGGAAATCCCTTTGGACCAGGTGGACATAGACAAAGAGAATG
AGATGCTTGTCACAGTGGCGCATTTCCACAAAGAGGTCTTCGGAACGTTCGGAATCCCGTTTTTGCTGAG
GATACACCAGGGCGAGCATTTTCGAGAAGTGATGAAGCGAATCCAGAGCCTGCTGGACATCCAGGAGAAG
GAGTTTGAGAAGTTTAAATTTGCAATTGTAATGATGGGCCGACACCAGTACATAAATGAAGACGAGTATG
AAGTAAATTTGAAAGACTTTGAGCCACAGCCCGGTAATATGTCTCATCCTCGGCCTTGGCTAGGGCTCGA
CCACTTCAACAAAGCCCCAAAGAGGAGTCGCTACACTTACCTTGAAAAGGCCATTAAAATCCATAACTGA
GGATCCGAATTCTGCAGATATCCAGCACAGTGGCGGCCGCTCGAGTCTAGAGGGCCCGTTTAAACCCGCT
GATCAGCCTCGACTGTGCCTTCTAGTTGCCAGCCATCTGTTGTTTGCCCCTCCCCCGTGCCTTCCTTGAC
CCTGGAAGGTGCCACTCCCACTGTCCTTTCCTAATAAAATGAGGAAATTGCATCGCATTGTCTGAGTAGG
TGTCATTCTATTCTGGGGGGTGGGGTGGGGCAGGACAGCAAGGGGGAGGATTGGGAAGACAATAGCAGGC
ATGCTGGGGATGCGGTGGGCTCTATGGCTTCTGAGGCGGAAAGAACCAGCTGGGGCTCTAGGGGGTATCC
CC
[124 nt withheld, positions 4623-4746]
C
[91 nt withheld, positions 4748-4838]
A
[49 nt withheld, positions 4840-4888]
CCTTTGACGTTGGAGTCCACGTTCTTT
[37 nt withheld, positions 4916-4952]
ACCCTATCTCGGTCTATTCTTTTGATTTATAAGGGATTTTGCCGATTTCGGCCTATTGGTTAAAAAATGA
GCTGATTTAACAAAAATTTAACGCGAATTAATTCTGTGGAATGTGTGTCAGTTAGGGTGTGGAAAGTCCC
CAGGCTCCCCAGCAGGCAGAAGTATGCAAAGCATGCATCTCAATTAGTCAGCAACCAGGTGTGGAAAGTC
CCCAGGCTCCCCAGCAGGCAGAAGTATGCAAAGCATGCATCTCAATTAGTCAGCAACCATAGTCCCGCCC
CTAACTCCGCCCATCCCGCCCCTAACTCCGCCCAGTTCCGCCCATTCTCCGCCCCATGGCTGACTAATTT
TTTTTATTTATGCAGAGGCCGAGGCCGCCTCTGCCTCTGAGCTATTCCAGAAGTAGTGAGGAGGCTTTTT
TGGAGGCCTAGGCTTTTGCAAAAAGCTCCCGGGAGCTTGTATATCCATTTTCGGATCTGATCAAGAGACA
GGATGAGGATCGTTTCGCATGATTGAACAAGATGGATTGCACGCAGGTTCTCCGGCCGCTTGGGTGGAGA
GGCTATTCGGCTATGACTGGGCACAACAGACAATCGGCTGCTCTGATGCCGCCGTGTTCCGGCTGTCAGC
GCAGGGGCGCCCGGTTCTTTTTGTCAAGACCGACCTGTCCGGTGCCCTGAATGAACTGCAGGACGAGGCA
GCGCGGCTATCGTGGCTGGCCACGACGGGCGTTCCTTGCGCAGCTGTGCTCGACGTTGTCACTGAAGCGG
GAAGGGACTGGCTGCTATTGGGCGAAGTGCCGGGGCAGGATCTCCTGTCATCTCACCTTGCTCCTGCCGA
GAAAGTATCCATCATGGCTGATGCAATGCGGCGGCTGCATACGCTTGATCCGGCTACCTGCCCATTCGAC
CACCAAGCGAAACATCGCATCGAGCGAGCACGTACTCGGATGGAAGCCGGTCTTGTCGATCAGGATGATC
TGGACGAAGAGCATCAGGGGCTCGCGCCAGCCGAACTGTTCGCCAGGCTCAAGGCGCGCATGCCCGACGG
CGAGGATCTCGTCGTGACCCATGGCGATGCCTGCTTGCCGAATATCATGGTGGAAAATGGCCGCTTTTCT
GGATTCATCGACTGTGGCCGGCTGGGTGTGGCGGACCGCTATCAGGACATAGCGTTGGCTACCCGTGATA
TTGCTGAAGAGCTTGGCGGCGAATGGGCTGACCGCTTCCTCGTGCTTTACGGTATCGCCGCTCCCGATTC
GCAGCGCATCGCCTTCTATCGCCTTCTTGACGAGTTCTTCTGAGCGGGACTCTGGGGTTCGAAATGACCG
ACCAAGCGACGCCCAACCTGCCATCACGAGATTTCGATTCCACCGCCGCCTTCTATGAAAGGTTGGGCTT
CGGAATCGTTTTCCGGGACGCCGGCTGGATGATCCTCCAGCGCGGGGATCTCATGCTGGAGTTCTTCGCC
CACCCCAACTTGTTTATTGCAGCTTATAATGGTTACAAATAAAGCAATAGCATCACAAATTTCACAAATA
AAGCATTTTTTTCACTGCATTCTAGTTGTGGTTTGTCCAAACTCATCAATGTATCTTATCATGTCTGTAT
ACCGTCGACCTCTAGCTAGAGCTTGGCGTAATCATGGTCATAGCTGTTTCCTGTGTGAAATTGTTATCCG
CTCACAATTCCACACAACATACGAGCCGGAAGCATAAAGTGTAAAGCCTGGGGTGCCTAATGAGTGAGCT
AACTCACATTAATTGCGTTGCGCTCACTGCCCGCTTTCCAGTCGGGAAACCTGTCGTGCCAGCTGCATTA
ATGAATCGGCCAACGCGCGGGGAGAGGCGGTTTGCGTATTGGGCGCTCTTCCGCTTCCTCGCTCACTGAC
TCGCTGCGCTCGGTCGTTCGGCTGCGGCGAGCGGTATCAGCTCACTCAAAGGCGGTAATACGGTTATCCA
CAGAATCAGGGGATAACGCAGGAAAGAACATGTGAGCAAAAGGCCAGCAAAAGGCCAGGAACCGTAAAAA
GGCCGCGTTGCTGGCGTTTTTCCATAGGCTCCGCCCCCCTGACGAGCATCACAAAAATCGACGCTCAAGT
CAGAGGTGGCGAAACCCGACAGGACTATAAAGATACCAGGCGTTTCCCCCTGGAAGCTCCCTCGTGCGCT
CTCCTGTTCCGACCCTGCCGCTTACCGGATACCTGTCCGCCTTTCTCCCTTCGGGAAGCGTGGCGCTTTC
TCATAGCTCACGCTGTAGGTATCTCAGTTCGGTGTAGGTCGTTCGCTCCAAGCTGGGCTGTGTGCACGAA
CCCCCCGTTCAGCCCGACCGCTGCGCCTTATCCGGTAACTATCGTCTTGAGTCCAACCCGGTAAGACACG
ACTTATCGCCACTGGCAGCAGCCACTGGTAACAGGATTAGCAGAGCGAGGTATGTAGGCGGTGCTACAGA
GTTCTTGAAGTGGTGGCCTAACTACGGCTACACTAGAAGAACAGTATTTGGTATCTGCGCTCTGCTGAAG
CCAGTTACCTTCGGAAAAAGAGTTGGTAGCTCTTGATCCGGCAAACAAACCACCGCTGGTAGCGGTGGTT
TTTTTGTTTGCAAGCAGCAGATTACGCGCAGAAAAAAAGGATCTCAAGAAGATCCTTTGATCTTTTCTAC
GGGGTCTGACGCTCAGTGGAACGAAAACTCACGTTAAGGGATTTTGGTCATGAGATTATCAAAAAGGATC
TTCACCTAGATCCTTTTAAATTAAAAATGAAGTTTTAAATCAATCTAAAGTATATATGAGTAAACTTGGT
CTGACAGTTACCAATGCTTAATCAGTGAGGCACCTATCTCAGCGATCTGTCTATTTCGTTCATCCATAGT
TGCCTGACTCCCCGTCGTGTAGATAACTACGATACGGGAGGGCTTACCATCTGGCCCCAGTGCTGCAATG
ATACCGCGAGACCCACGCTCACCGGCTCCAGATTTATCAGCAATAAACCAGCCAGCCGGAAGGGCCGAGC
GCAGAAGTGGTCCTGCAACTTTATCCGCCTCCATCCAGTCTATTAATTGTTGCCGGGAAGCTAGAGTAAG
TAGTTCGCCAGTTAATAGTTTGCGCAACGTTGTTGCCATTGCTACAGGCATCGTGGTGTCACGCTCGTCG
TTTGGTATGGCTTCATTCAGCTCCGGTTCCCAACGATCAAGGCGAGTTACATGATCCCCCATGTTGTGCA
AAAAAGCGGTTAGCTCCTTCGGTCCTCCGATCGTTGTCAGAAGTAAGTTGGCCGCAGTGTTATCACTCAT
GGTTATGGCAGCACTGCATAATTCTCTTACTGTCATGCCATCCGTAAGATGCTTTTCTGTGACTGGTGAG
TACTCAACCAAGTCATTCTGAGAATAGTGTATGCGGCGACCGAGTTGCTCTTGCCCGGCGTCAATACGGG
ATAATACCGCGCCACATAGCAGAACTTTAAAAGTGCTCATCATTGGAAAACGTTCTTCGGGGCGAAAACT
CTCAAGGATCTTACCGCTGTTGAGATCCAGTTCGATGTAACCCACTCGTGCACCCAACTGATCTTCAGCA
TCTTTTACTTTCACCAGCGTTTCTGGGTGAGCAAAAACAGGAAGGCAAAATGCCGCAAAAAAGGGAATAA
GGGCGACACGGAAATGTTGAATACTCATACTCTTCCTTTTTCAATATTATTGAAGCATTTATCAGGGTTA
TTGTCTCATGAGCGGATACATATTTGAATGTATTTAGAAAAATAAACAAATAGGGGTTCCGCGCACATTT
CCCCGAAAAGTGCCACCTGACGTC
Features (pLannotate 1.2.2; 21 found; start..end, strand, type, name):
     28..80      -  misc_feature   bom (fragment): basis of mobility region from pBR322
    235..614     +  enhancer       CMV enhancer: human cytomegalovirus immediate early enhancer
    615..818     +  promoter       CMV promoter: human cytomegalovirus (CMV) immediate early promoter
    814..847     +  LTR            5' LTR (truncated) (fragment): truncated 5' long terminal repeat (LTR) from HIV-1
    863..881     +  promoter       T7 promoter: promoter for bacteriophage T7 RNA polymerase
    926..956     +  CDS            3xMyc (fragment): 3 tandem Myc epitope tags
    962..4267    +  CDS            USP7: UBP7_HUMAN - Also known as HAUSP. Experimental evidence at protein level: Swiss-Prot protein existence level 1. (Microbial infection) Contributes to the overall stabilization and trans-activation capability of the herpesvirus 1 trans-acting transcriptional protein ICP0/VMW110 during HSV-1 infection. From Homo sapiens (Human).
   4353..4577    +  polyA_signal   bGH poly(A) signal: bovine growth hormone polyadenylation signal
   4581..4602    +  promoter       SV40 promoter (fragment): SV40 enhancer and early promoter
   4623..5051    +  rep_origin     f1 ori (sequence partly withheld): f1 bacteriophage origin of replication; arrow indicates direction of (+) strand synthesis
   5065..5394    +  promoter       SV40 promoter: SV40 enhancer and early promoter
   5461..6252    +  CDS            neo: KKA2_KLEPN - Also known as kan, nptII. Experimental evidence at protein level: Swiss-Prot protein existence level 1. Resistance to kanamycin, neomycin, paromomycin, ribostamycin, butirosin and gentamicin B. From Klebsiella pneumoniae.
   6276..6434    +  CDS            ble (fragment): BLE_KLEPN - Experimental evidence at protein level: Swiss-Prot protein existence level 1. Binding protein with a strong affinity to the bleomycin family of antibiotics. Binds to CL990; an antimitotic-antibiotic compound. From Klebsiella pneumoniae.
   6429..6550    +  polyA_signal   SV40 poly(A) signal: SV40 polyadenylation signal
   6623..6639    -  protein_bind   lac operator: The lac repressor binds to the lac operator to inhibit transcription in E. coli. This inhibition can be relieved by adding lactose or isopropyl-β-D-thiogalactopyranoside (IPTG). lac repressor encoded by lacI
   6647..6677    -  promoter       lac promoter: promoter for the E. coli lac operon
   6692..6713    -  protein_bind   CAP binding site: CAP binding activates transcription in the presence of cAMP. E. coli catabolite activator protein
   6726..6818    -  CDS            lacI (fragment): lac repressor; lacI; The lac repressor binds to the lac operator to inhibit transcription in E. coli. This inhibition can be relieved by adding lactose or isopropyl-β-D-thiogalactopyranoside (IPTG).
   7001..7589    -  rep_origin     ori: high-copy-number ColE1/pMB1/pBR322/pUC origin of replication
   7760..8620    -  CDS            AmpR: β-lactamase; bla; confers resistance to ampicillin, carbenicillin, and related antibiotics
   8621..8725    -  promoter       AmpR promoter: bla
