[The description below was written by a language model from this plasmid's Addgene catalogue record and pLannotate feature annotations shown in this document.]
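Description:
pcDNA3.1-N-Myc_DED/AAA USP7 is an 8.8 kb mammalian expression plasmid built on the commercial pcDNA3.1+/N-Myc backbone. It is maintained in E. coli at high copy through a ColE1/pUC-type origin and selected with ampicillin via the β-lactamase gene. An f1 origin is also present, which in principle allows single-stranded DNA production. For mammalian cells, an SV40 early promoter drives a neomycin phosphotransferase gene followed by an SV40 polyadenylation signal, allowing G418 selection of stable transfectants. The automated annotation also flags several short fragments (HIV-1 LTR, ble, lacI, bom); these appear to be backbone remnants or partial similarity hits rather than functional elements.

The payload is the human USP7 (HAUSP) coding sequence, which encodes a ubiquitin-specific deubiquitinating protease. It sits downstream of the CMV immediate-early enhancer and promoter and is terminated by the bovine growth hormone polyadenylation signal. A T7 promoter lies between the CMV promoter and the open reading frame and can serve for in vitro transcription or as a sequencing primer site. A backbone-encoded Myc epitope is fused to the N-terminus of USP7; the annotation tool matches it as a fragment of a 3xMyc feature, consistent in length with a single Myc tag, which supports detection and immunoprecipitation.

The insert carries three alanine substitutions in the UBL2 domain (D758A, E759A and D764A), along with a silent KasI restriction site that provides a convenient diagnostic marker for the mutant. The associated publication concerns the interaction of DNA polymerase iota with the TRAF-like and UBL1-2 domains of USP7. This suggests the plasmid is used to express a UBL2 mutant in mammalian cells for comparison with wild-type USP7 in binding studies.
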