Addgene plasmid #131253: pcDNA3.1-N-Myc_DED/AAA USP7
Purpose: Mammalian expression of an N-terminally Myc-tagged USP7 mutant, with mutations in UBL2 (DE758AA_D764A)
Depositing lab: Roger Woodgate. Depositing organization: National Institute of Child Health and Human Development (NICHD). Publication: DNA Polymerase iota Interacts with Both the TRAF-like and UBL1-2 Domains of USP7. Ashton NW, Valles GJ, Jaiswal N, Bezsonova I, Woodgate R. J Mol Biol. 2021 Jan 22;433(2):166733. doi: 10.1016/j.jmb.2020.166733. Epub 2020 Dec 3. PubMed 33279577.
Backbone
  Vector backbone: pcDNA3.1+/N-Myc
  Backbone manufacturer: Genscript
  Backbone size w/o insert (bp): 5435
  Total vector size (bp): 8756
  Vector type: Mammalian Expression
  Selectable markers: Neomycin (select with G418)
Growth in bacteria
  Bacterial resistance: Ampicillin, 100 μg/mL
  Growth temperature: 37°C
  Growth strain: DH5alpha
  Copy number: High Copy
Gene/Insert
  Gene/Insert name: Ubiquitin carboxyl-terminal hydrolase 7 (alt name: Ubiquitin-specific-processing protease 7)
  Species: H. sapiens (human)
  Insert size (bp): 3321
  Mutation: Contains point mutations that convert USP7 aspartate 758, glutamate 759 and aspartate 764 to alanine (D758A_E759A_D764A), as well as introduces a silent KasI restriction site
  Entrez Gene: USP7 (a.k.a. C16DELp13.2, DEL16P13.2, HAFOUS, HAUSP, TEF1)
  Tag / fusion protein: Myc (N terminal on backbone)
Terms and licenses: Academic/Nonprofit Terms; Industry Terms: Not Available to Industry
How to cite: pcDNA3.1-N-Myc_DED/AAA USP7 was a gift from Roger Woodgate (Addgene plasmid # 131253 ; http://n2t.net/addgene:131253 ; RRID:Addgene_131253)
